Addgene plasmid #53130: pGfa28-nLac
Purpose: Expression of LacZ driven by partial human gfa2 promoter, expression is localized to a subset of astrocytes in mice.
Depositing lab: Michael Brenner. Depositing organization: National Institute of Neurological Disorders and Strokes (NINDS). Publication: Astrocyte heterogeneity revealed by expression of a GFAP-LacZ transgene. Lee Y, Su M, Messing A, Brenner M. Glia. 2006 May;53(7):677-87. 10.1002/glia.20320 PubMed 16482522.
Backbone
  Vector backbone: pUC18
  Total vector size (bp): 6829
  Vector type: Mammalian Expression, Mouse Targeting
Growth in bacteria
  Bacterial resistance: Ampicillin, 100 μg/mL
  Growth temperature: 37°C
  Growth strain: DH5alpha
  Copy number: Unknown
Gene/Insert
  Gene/Insert name: Gfa2 (alt names: glial fibrillary acidic protein; GFAP)
  Species: H. sapiens (human)
  Mutation: contains the A and B regions (bp -1757 to -1489) joined to the D region (-132 to -57) and the basal promoter (-56 to +47) with the initiating ATG mutated to TTG
  Entrez Gene: GFAP (a.k.a. ALXDRD)
  Promoter: human Gfa2
  Tag / fusion protein: NLS (C terminal on insert); LacZ (C terminal on insert); mP1 (C terminal on insert)
  Cloning method: Restriction Enzyme; 5′ cloning site BglII (not destroyed); 3′ cloning site BglII (not destroyed)
  Sequencing primers: 5′ MB-351 CATCGCCAGTCTAGCCCACTCCT; 3′ MB-352 GACGTTGTAAAACGACGGCCAGT
Terms and licenses: Academic/Nonprofit Terms; Industry Terms: Not Available to Industry
Depositor comments: This plasmid is identical to pGfa2-nLac (Addgene plasmid #53126), except that the gfa2 sequences between -2163 to -1758 and between -1488 to -133 have been deleted.
How to cite: pGfa28-nLac was a gift from Michael Brenner (Addgene plasmid # 53130 ; http://n2t.net/addgene:53130 ; RRID:Addgene_53130)
