[The description below was written by a language model from this plasmid's Addgene catalogue record and pLannotate feature annotations shown in this document.]
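Description:
pGfa28-nLac is a 6,829 bp transgene and mammalian expression plasmid built on pUC18. It is designed to drive a nuclear-targeted β-galactosidase reporter from a shortened version of the human GFAP (glial fibrillary acidic protein) promoter known as gfa2. The plasmid is propagated in E. coli through the high-copy ColE1/pUC origin and selected with ampicillin via the bla gene. The feature table also picks up the usual pUC remnants: the lac promoter and operator, a CAP binding site, fragments of lacI and lacZα, split pieces of the multiple cloning site, and short bom and rop fragments.

The regulatory insert joins the A and B regions of the promoter (-1757 to -1489) to the D region (-132 to -57) and the basal promoter (-56 to +47). The GFAP initiating ATG is changed to TTG so that translation begins in the reporter rather than in GFAP sequence. According to the depositor, the plasmid is otherwise identical to the parental pGfa2-nLac, differing only by deletion of -2163 to -1758 and -1488 to -133. The promoter itself is not annotated in the feature table but would fall in the unannotated interval between the two MCS fragments upstream of lacZ. Downstream lie the NLS-lacZ coding sequence and a segment the record calls mP1. The annotation software matches part of this segment to a protamine-1 (PRM1) fragment by homology to the rabbit protein, and the record does not spell out its function. The cassette is flanked by retained BglII sites.

In mice, this truncated promoter confines lacZ expression to a subset of astrocytes. This makes the construct useful for studying astrocyte heterogeneity and for mapping which GFAP promoter regions control regional expression.
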