Features (pLannotate 1.2.2; 15 found; start..end, strand, type, name):
      1..93      +  CDS            lacI (fragment): lac repressor; lacI; The lac repressor binds to the lac operator to inhibit transcription in E. coli. This inhibition can be relieved by adding lactose or isopropyl-β-D-thiogalactopyranoside (IPTG).
    106..127     +  protein_bind   CAP binding site: CAP binding activates transcription in the presence of cAMP. E. coli catabolite activator protein
    142..172     +  promoter       lac promoter: promoter for the E. coli lac operon
    180..196     +  protein_bind   lac operator: The lac repressor binds to the lac operator to inhibit transcription in E. coli. This inhibition can be relieved by adding lactose or isopropyl-β-D-thiogalactopyranoside (IPTG). lac repressor encoded by lacI
    229..246     +  misc_feature   MCS (fragment): pUC18/19 multiple cloning site
    700..720     +  misc_feature   MCS (fragment): pUC18/19 multiple cloning site
    800..3847    +  CDS            lacZ: β-galactosidase; lacZ
   3884..3931    +  CDS            PRM1 (fragment): HSP1_RABIT - Also known as PRM-1. Experimental evidence at protein level: Swiss-Prot protein existence level 1. Protamines substitute for histones in the chromatin of sperm during the haploid phase of spermatogenesis. They compact sperm DNA into a highly condensed, stable and inactive complex. From Oryctolagus cuniculus (Rabbit).
   4411..4429    +  misc_feature   MCS (fragment): pUC18/19 multiple cloning site
   4432..4586    +  CDS            lacZα (fragment): LacZα fragment of β-galactosidase; lacZ fragment
   4592..4691    -  misc_feature   bom (fragment): basis of mobility region from pBR322
   4793..4828    -  CDS            rop (fragment): Rop protein, which maintains plasmids at low copy number; rop
   4923..5027    +  promoter       AmpR promoter: bla
   5028..5888    +  CDS            AmpR: β-lactamase; bla; confers resistance to ampicillin, carbenicillin, and related antibiotics
   6059..6647    +  rep_origin     ori: high-copy-number ColE1/pMB1/pBR322/pUC origin of replication
>Addgene plasmid #53130 | pGfa28-nLac | depositor full sequence | sequence record 82730 | pGfa28-nLac sequence 6829 bps
GCGCCCAATACGCAAACCGCCTCTCCCCGCGCGTTGGCCGATTCATTAATGCAGCTGGCACGACAGGTTT
CCCGACTGGAAAGCGGGCAGTGAGCGCAACGCAATTAATGTGAGTTAGCTCACTCATTAGGCACCCCAGG
CTTTACACTTTATGCTTCCGGCTCGTATGTTGTGTGGAATTGTGAGCGGATAACAATTTCACACAGGAAA
CAGCTATGACATGATTACGAATTCGAGCTCGGTACCAGATCTAACATATCCTGGTGTGGAGTAGGGGACG
CTGCTCTGACAGAGGCTCGGGGGCCTGAGCTGGCTCTGTGAGCTGGGGAGGAGGCAGACAGCCAGGCCTT
GTCTGCAAGCAGACCTGGCAGCATTGGGCTGGCCGCCCCCCAGGGCCTCCTCTTCATGCCCAGTGAATGA
CTCACCTTGGCACAGACACAATGTTCGGGGTGGGCACAGTGCCTGCTTCCCGCCGCACCCCAGCCCCCCT
CAAATGCCTTCCGAGAAGCCCATTGAGCAGGGAGCTCTCCCCATAGCTGGGCTGCGGCCCAACCCCACCC
CCTCAGGCTATGCCAGGGGGTGTTGCCAGGGGCACCCGGGCATCGCCAGTCTAGCCCACTCCTTCATAAA
GCCCTCGCATCCCAGGAGCGAGCAGAGCCAGAGCAGGTTGGAGAGGAGACGCATCACCTCCGCTGCTCGC
GGGGATCCTCTAGAGTCGACGGATCCGGGGAATTCCCCAGTCTCAGGATCCACCATGGGGCCCAAGAAGA
AACGCAAAGTGGGGAGCATGGGGGATCCCGTCGTTTTACAACGTCGTGACTGGGAAAACCCTGGCGTTAC
CCAACTTAATCGCCTTGCAGCACATCCCCCTTTCGCCAGCTGGCGTAATAGCGAAGAGGCCCGCACCGAT
CGCCCTTCCCAACAGTTGCGCAGCCTGAATGGCGAATGGCGCTTTGCCTGGTTTCCGGCACCAGAAGCGG
TGCCGGAAAGCTGGCTGGAGTGCGATCTTCCTGAGGCCGATACTGTCGTCGTCCCCTCAAACTGGCAGAT
GCACGGTTACGATGCGCCCATCTACACCAACGTAACCTATCCCATTACGGTCAATCCGCCGTTTGTTCCC
ACGGAGAATCCGACGGGTTGTTACTCGCTCACATTTAATGTTGATGAAAGCTGGCTACAGGAAGGCCAGA
CGCGAATTATTTTTGATGGCGTTAACTCGGCGTTTCATCTGTGGTGCAACGGGCGCTGGGTCGGTTACGG
CCAGGACAGTCGTTTGCCGTCTGAATTTGACCTGAGCGCATTTTTACGCGCCGGAGAAAACCGCCTCGCG
GTGATGGTGCTGCGTTGGAGTGACGGCAGTTATCTGGAAGATCAGGATATGTGGCGGATGAGCGGCATTT
TCCGTGACGTCTCGTTGCTGCATAAACCGACTACACAAATCAGCGATTTCCATGTTGCCACTCGCTTTAA
TGATGATTTCAGCCGCGCTGTACTGGAGGCTGAAGTTCAGATGTGCGGCGAGTTGCGTGACTACCTACGG
GTAACAGTTTCTTTATGGCAGGGTGAAACGCAGGTCGCCAGCGGCACCGCGCCTTTCGGCGGTGAAATTA
TCGATGAGCGTGGTGGTTATGCCGATCGCGTCACACTACGTCTGAACGTCGAAAACCCGAAACTGTGGAG
CGCCGAAATCCCGAATCTCTATCGTGCGGTGGTTGAACTGCACACCGCCGACGGCACGCTGATTGAAGCA
GAAGCCTGCGATGTCGGTTTCCGCGAGGTGCGGATTGAAAATGGTCTGCTGCTGCTGAACGGCAAGCCGT
TGCTGATTCGAGGCGTTAACCGTCACGAGCATCATCCTCTGCATGGTCAGGTCATGGATGAGCAGACGAT
GGTGCAGGATATCCTGCTGATGAAGCAGAACAACTTTAACGCCGTGCGCTGTTCGCATTATCCGAACCAT
CCGCTGTGGTACACGCTGTGCGACCGCTACGGCCTGTATGTGGTGGATGAAGCCAATATTGAAACCCACG
GCATGGTGCCAATGAATCGTCTGACCGATGATCCGCGCTGGCTACCGGCGATGAGCGAACGCGTAACGCG
AATGGTGCAGCGCGATCGTAATCACCCGAGTGTGATCATCTGGTCGCTGGGGAATGAATCAGGCCACGGC
GCTAATCACGACGCGCTGTATCGCTGGATCAAATCTGTCGATCCTTCCCGCCCGGTGCAGTATGAAGGCG
GCGGAGCCGACACCACGGCCACCGATATTATTTGCCCGATGTACGCGCGCGTGGATGAAGACCAGCCCTT
CCCGGCTGTGCCGAAATGGTCCATCAAAAAATGGCTTTCGCTACCTGGAGAGACGCGCCCGCTGATCCTT
TGCGAATACGCCCACGCGATGGGTAACAGTCTTGGCGGTTTCGCTAAATACTGGCAGGCGTTTCGTCAGT
ATCCCCGTTTACAGGGCGGCTTCGTCTGGGACTGGGTGGATCAGTCGCTGATTAAATATGATGAAAACGG
CAACCCGTGGTCGGCTTACGGCGGTGATTTTGGCGATACGCCGAACGATCGCCAGTTCTGTATGAACGGT
CTGGTCTTTGCCGACCGCACGCCGCATCCAGCGCTGACGGAAGCAAAACACCAGCAGCAGTTTTTCCAGT
TCCGTTTATCCGGGCAAACCATCGAAGTGACCAGCGAATACCTGTTCCGTCATAGCGATAACGAGCTCCT
GCACTGGATGGTGGCGCTGGATGGTAAGCCGCTGGCAAGCGGTGAAGTGCCTCTGGATGTCGCTCCACAA
GGTAAACAGTTGATTGAACTGCCTGAACTACCGCAGCCGGAGAGCGCCGGGCAACTCTGGCTCACAGTAC
GCGTAGTGCAACCGAACGCGACCGCATGGTCAGAAGCCGGGCACATCAGCGCCTGGCAGCAGTGGCGTCT
GGCGGAAAACCTCAGTGTGACGCTCCCCGCCGCGTCCCACGCCATCCCGCATCTGACCACCAGCGAAATG
GATTTTTGCATCGAGCTGGGTAATAAGCGTTGGCAATTTAACCGCCAGTCAGGCTTTCTTTCACAGATGT
GGATTGGCGATAAAAAACAACTGCTGACGCCGCTGCGCGATCAGTTCACCCGTGCACCGCTGGATAACGA
CATTGGCGTAAGTGAAGCGACCCGCATTGACCCTAACGCCTGGGTCGAACGCTGGAAGGCGGCGGGCCAT
TACCAGGCCGAAGCAGCGTTGTTGCAGTGCACGGCAGATACACTTGCTGATGCGGTGCTGATTACGACCG
CTCACGCGTGGCAGCATCAGGGGAAAACCTTATTTATCAGCCGGAAAACCTACCGGATTGATGGTAGTGG
TCAAATGGCGATTACCGTTGATGTTGAAGTGGCGAGCGATACACCGCATCCGGCGCGGATTGGCCTGAAC
TGCCAGCTGGCGCAGGTAGCAGAGCGGGTAAACTGGCTCGGATTAGGGCCGCAAGAAAACTATCCCGACC
GCCTTACTGCCGCCTGTTTTGACCGCTGGGATCTGCCATTGTCAGACATGTATACCCCGTACGTCTTCCC
GAGCGAAAACGGTCTGCGCTGCGGGACGCGCGAATTGAATTATGGCCCACACCAGTGGCGCGGCGACTTC
CAGTTCAACATCAGCCGCTACAGTCAACAGCAACTGATGGAAACCAGCCATCGCCATCTGCTGCACGCGG
AAGAAGGCACATGGCTGAATATCGACGGTTTCCATATGGGGATTGGTGGCGACGACTCCTGGAGCCCGTC
AGTATCGGCGGAATTCCAGCTGAGCGCCGGTCGCTACCATTACCAGTTGGTCTGGTGTCAAAAATAATAA
TAACCGGGCAGGGGGGATCCGCAGATCCCGGCCAGATACCGATGCTGCCGCAGCAAAAGCAGGAGCAGAT
GCCGCCGTCGCAGGCGAAGATGTCGCAGACGGAGGAGGCGATGCTGCCGGCGGAGGAGGCGAAGTAAGTA
GAGGGCTGGGCTGGGCTGTGGGGGGTGTGGGGTGCGGGACTGGGCAGTCTGGGAGTCCCTCTCACCACTT
TTCTTACCTTTCTAGGATGCTGCCGTCGCCGCCGCTCATACACCATAAGGTGTAAAAAATACTAGATGCA
CAGAATAGCAAGTCCATCAAAACTCCTGCGTGAGAATTTTACCAGACTTCAAGAGCATCTCGCCACATCT
TGAAAAATGCCACCGTCCGATGAAAAACAGGAGCCTGCTAAGGAACAATGCCACCTGTCAATAAATGTTG
AAAACTCATCCCATTCCTGCCTCTTGGTCCTTGGGCTTGGGGAGGGGTGCGCGGATGTGGTTAGGGAACA
TGACTGGTCAAATGGGAAGGGCTTCAAAAGAATTCCCAATATTGACTACCAAGCCACCTGTACAGATCTG
CCTGCAGGCATGCAAGCTTGGCACTGGCCGTCGTTTTACAACGTCGTGACTGGGAAAACCCTGGCGTTAC
CCAACTTAATCGCCTTGCAGCACATCCCCCTTTCGCCAGCTGGCGTAATAGCGAAGAGGCCCGCACCGAT
CGCCCTTCCCAACAGTTGCGCAGCCTGAATGGCGAATGGCGCCTGATGCGGTATTTTCTCCTTACGCATC
TGTGCGGTATTTCACACCGCATATGGTGCACTCTCAGTACAATCTGCTCTGATGCCGCATAGTTAAGCCA
GCCCCGACACCCGCCAACACCCGCTGACGCGCCCTGACGGGCTTGTCTGCTCCCGGCATCCGCTTACAGA
CAAGCTGTGACCGTCTCCGGGAGCTGCATGTGTCAGAGGTTTTCACCGTCATCACCGAAACGCGCGAGAC
GAAAGGGCCTCGTGATACGCCTATTTTTATAGGTTAATGTCATGATAATAATGGTTTCTTAGACGTCAGG
TGGCACTTTTCGGGGAAATGTGCGCGGAACCCCTATTTGTTTATTTTTCTAAATACATTCAAATATGTAT
CCGCTCATGAGACAATAACCCTGATAAATGCTTCAATAATATTGAAAAAGGAAGAGTATGAGTATTCAAC
ATTTCCGTGTCGCCCTTATTCCCTTTTTTGCGGCATTTTGCCTTCCTGTTTTTGCTCACCCAGAAACGCT
GGTGAAAGTAAAAGATGCTGAAGATCAGTTGGGTGCACGAGTGGGTTACATCGAACTGGATCTCAACAGC
GGTAAGATCCTTGAGAGTTTTCGCCCCGAAGAACGTTTTCCAATGATGAGCACTTTTAAAGTTCTGCTAT
GTGGCGCGGTATTATCCCGTATTGACGCCGGGCAAGAGCAACTCGGTCGCCGCATACACTATTCTCAGAA
TGACTTGGTTGAGTACTCACCAGTCACAGAAAAGCATCTTACGGATGGCATGACAGTAAGAGAATTATGC
AGTGCTGCCATAACCATGAGTGATAACACTGCGGCCAACTTACTTCTGACAACGATCGGAGGACCGAAGG
AGCTAACCGCTTTTTTGCACAACATGGGGGATCATGTAACTCGCCTTGATCGTTGGGAACCGGAGCTGAA
TGAAGCCATACCAAACGACGAGCGTGACACCACGATGCCTGTAGCAATGGCAACAACGTTGCGCAAACTA
TTAACTGGCGAACTACTTACTCTAGCTTCCCGGCAACAATTAATAGACTGGATGGAGGCGGATAAAGTTG
CAGGACCACTTCTGCGCTCGGCCCTTCCGGCTGGCTGGTTTATTGCTGATAAATCTGGAGCCGGTGAGCG
TGGGTCTCGCGGTATCATTGCAGCACTGGGGCCAGATGGTAAGCCCTCCCGTATCGTAGTTATCTACACG
ACGGGGAGTCAGGCAACTATGGATGAACGAAATAGACAGATCGCTGAGATAGGTGCCTCACTGATTAAGC
ATTGGTAACTGTCAGACCAAGTTTACTCATATATACTTTAGATTGATTTAAAACTTCATTTTTAATTTAA
AAGGATCTAGGTGAAGATCCTTTTTGATAATCTCATGACCAAAATCCCTTAACGTGAGTTTTCGTTCCAC
TGAGCGTCAGACCCCGTAGAAAAGATCAAAGGATCTTCTTGAGATCCTTTTTTTCTGCGCGTAATCTGCT
GCTTGCAAACAAAAAAACCACCGCTACCAGCGGTGGTTTGTTTGCCGGATCAAGAGCTACCAACTCTTTT
TCCGAAGGTAACTGGCTTCAGCAGAGCGCAGATACCAAATACTGTCCTTCTAGTGTAGCCGTAGTTAGGC
CACCACTTCAAGAACTCTGTAGCACCGCCTACATACCTCGCTCTGCTAATCCTGTTACCAGTGGCTGCTG
CCAGTGGCGATAAGTCGTGTCTTACCGGGTTGGACTCAAGACGATAGTTACCGGATAAGGCGCAGCGGTC
GGGCTGAACGGGGGGTTCGTGCACACAGCCCAGCTTGGAGCGAACGACCTACACCGAACTGAGATACCTA
CAGCGTGAGCTATGAGAAAGCGCCACGCTTCCCGAAGGGAGAAAGGCGGACAGGTATCCGGTAAGCGGCA
GGGTCGGAACAGGAGAGCGCACGAGGGAGCTTCCAGGGGGAAACGCCTGGTATCTTTATAGTCCTGTCGG
GTTTCGCCACCTCTGACTTGAGCGTCGATTTTTGTGATGCTCGTCAGGGGGGCGGAGCCTATGGAAAAAC
GCCAGCAACGCGGCCTTTTTACGGTTCCTGGCCTTTTGCTGGCCTTTTGCTCACATGTTCTTTCCTGCGT
TATCCCCTGATTCTGTGGATAACCGTATTACCGCCTTTGAGTGAGCTGATACCGCTCGCCGCAGCCGAAC
GACCGAGCGCAGCGAGTCAGTGAGCGAGGAAGCGGAAGA
