>Addgene plasmid #53130 | pGfa28-nLac | addgene partial sequence | sequence record 84062 | M13-F20 5'-TGTAAAACGACGGCCAGT-3'
CTGTACAGGTGGCTTGGTAGTCAATATTGGGAATTCTTTTGAAGCCCTTCCCATTTGACCAGTCATGTTC
CCTAACCACATCCGCGCACCCCTCCCCAAGCCCAAGGACCAAGAGGCAGGAATGGGATGAGTTTTCAACA
TTTATTGACAGGTGGCATTGTTCCTTAGCAGGCTCCTGTTTTTCATCGGACGGTGGCATTTTTCAAGATG
TGGCGAGATGCTCTTGAAGTCTGGTAAAATTCTCACGCAGGAGTTTTGATGGACTTGCTATTCTGTGCAT
CTAGTATTTTTTACACCTTATGGTGTATGAGCGGCGGCGACGGCAGCATCCTAGAAAGGTAAGAAAAGTG
GTGAGAGGGACTCCCAGACTGCCCAGTCCCGCACCCCACACCCCCCACAGCCCAGCCCAGCCCTCTACTT
ACTTCGCCTCCTCCGCCGGCAGCATCGCCTCCTCCGTCTGCGACATCTTCGCCTGCGACGGCGGCATCTG
CTCCTGCTTTTGCTGCGGCAGCATCGGTATCTGGCCGGGATCTGCGGATCCCCCCTGCCCGGTTATTATT
ATTTTTGACACCAGACCAACTGGTAATGGTAGCGACCGGCGCTCAGCTGGAATTCCGCCGATACTGACGG
GCTCCAGGAGTCGTCGCCACCAATCCCCATATGGAAACCGTCGATATTCAGCCATGTGCCTTCTTCCGCG
TGCAGCAGATGGCGATGGCTGGTTTCCATCAGTTGCTGTTGACTGTAGCGGCTGATGTTGAACTGGAAGT
CGCCGCGCCACTGGTGTGGGCCATAATTCAATTCGCGCGTCCCGCAGCGCAGACCGTTTTCGCTCGGGAA
GACGTACGGGGTATACATGTCTGACAATGGCAGATCCCAGCGGTCAAAACAGGCGGCAGTAAGGCGGTCG
GGATAGTTTTCTTGCGGCCCTAATCCGAGCCAGTTTACCCGCTCTGCTACCTGCGCCAGCTGGCAGTTCA
GGCCAATCCGCGCCGGATGCGGTGTATCGCTCGCCACTTCAACATCAACGGTAATCGCCATTTGACCACT
ACCATCAATCCGGTAGG
