>Addgene plasmid #53130 | pGfa28-nLac | addgene partial sequence | sequence record 84064 | GFAPpro-F 5'-ACTCCTTCATAAAGCCCTCG-3'
CAGAGCAGGTTGGAGAGGAGACGCATCACCTCCGCTGCTCGCGGGGATCCTCTAGAGTCGACGGATCCGG
GGAATTCCCCAGTCTCAGGATCCACCATGGGGCCCAAGAAGAAACGCAAAGTGGGGAGCATGGGGGATCC
CGTCGTTTTACAACGTCGTGACTGGGAAAACCCTGGCGTTACCCAACTTAATCGCCTTGCAGCACATCCC
CCTTTCGCCAGCTGGCGTAATAGCGAAGAGGCCCGCACCGATCGCCCTTCCCAACAGTTGCGCAGCCTGA
ATGGCGAATGGCGCTTTGCCTGGTTTCCGGCACCAGAAGCGGTGCCGGAAAGCTGGCTGGAGTGCGATCT
TCCTGAGGCCGATACTGTCGTCGTCCCCTCAAACTGGCAGATGCACGGTTACGATGCGCCCATCTACACC
AACGTGACCTATCCCATTACGGTCAATCCGCCGTTTGTTCCCACGGAGAATCCGACGGGTTGTTACTCGC
TCACATTTAATGTTGATGAAAGCTGGCTACAGGAAGGCCAGACGCGAATTATTTTTGATGGCGTTAACTC
GGCGTTTCATCTGTGGTGCAACGGGCGCTGGGTCGGTTACGGCCAGGACAGTCGTTTGCCGTCTGAATTT
GACCTGAGCGCATTTTTACGCGCCGGAGAAAACCGCCTCGCGGTGATGGTGCTGCGCTGGAGTGACGGCA
GTTATCTGGAAGATCAGGATATGTGGCGGATGAGCGGCATTTTCCGTGACGTCTCGTTGCTGCATAAACC
GACTACACAAATCAGCGATTTCCATGTTGCCACTCGCTTTAATGATGATTTCAGCCGCGCTGTACTGGAG
GCTGAAGTTCAGATGTGCGGCGAGTTGCGTGACTACCTACGGGTAACAGTTTCTTTATGGCAGGGTGAAA
CGCAGGTCGCCAGCGGCACCGCGCCTTTCGGCGGTGAAATTATCGATGAGCGTGGTGGTTATGCCGATCG
CGTCACACTACGTCTGAACGTCGAAAACCCGAAACTGTGGAGCGCCGAAATCCCGAATCTCTATCGTGCG
GTGGTTGAACTGCACACCGCCGACGGCA
