>Addgene plasmid #53130 | pGfa28-nLac | addgene partial sequence | sequence record 84065 | M13pUC-Rev 5'-AGCGGATAACAATTTCACACAGG-3'
GAATTCGAGCTCGGTACCAGATCTAACATATCCTGGTGTGGAGTAGGGGACGCTGCTCTGACAGAGGCTC
GGGGGCCTGAGCTGGCTCTGTGAGCTGGGGAGGAGGCAGACAGCCAGGCCTTGTCTGCAAGCAGACCTGG
CAGCATTGGGCTGGCCGCCCCCCAGGGCCTCCTCTTCATGCCCAGTGAATGACTCACCTTGGCACAGACA
CAATGTTCGGGGTGGGCACAGTGCCTGCTTCCCGCCGCACCCCAGCCCCCCTCAAATGCCTTCCGAGAAG
CCCATTGAGCAGGGAGCTCTCCCCATAGCTGGGCTGCGGCCCAACCCCACCCCCTCAGGCTATGCCAGGG
GGTGTTGCCAGGGGCACCCGGGCATCGCCAGTCTAGCCCACTCCTTCATAAAGCCCTCGCATCCCAGGAG
CGAGCAGAGCCAGAGCAGGTTGGAGAGGAGACGCATCACCTCCGCTGCTCGCGGGGATCCTCTAGAGTCG
ACGGATCCGGGGAATTCCCCAGTCTCAGGATCCACCATGGGGCCCAAGAAGAAACGCAAAGTGGGGAGCA
TGGGGGATCCCGTCGTTTTACAACGTCGTGACTGGGAAAACCCTGGCGTTACCCAACTTAATCGCCTTGC
AGCACATCCCCCTTTCGCCAGCTGGCGTAATAGCGAAGAGGCCCGCACCGATCGCCCTTCCCAACAGTTG
CGCAGCCTGAATGGCGAATGGCGCTTTGCCTGGTTTCCGGCACCAGAAGCGGTGCCGGAAAGCTGGCTGG
AGTGCGATCTTCCTGAGGCCGATACTGTCGTCGTCCCCTCAA
